Addgene plasmid #108342: MR015-RBM20 Left TALEN
Purpose: Left TALEN for RBM20 with NN
Depositing lab: Bruce Conklin & Yuichiro Miyaoka. Depositing organization: J. David Gladstone Institutes. Publication: Isolation of single-base genome-edited human iPS cells without antibiotic selection. Miyaoka Y, Chan AH, Judge LM, Yoo J, Huang M, Nguyen TD, Lizarraga PP, So PL, Conklin BR. Nat Methods. 2014 Mar;11(3):291-3. doi: 10.1038/nmeth.2840. Epub 2014 Feb 9. PubMed 24509632.
Backbone
  Vector backbone: MR015
  Backbone manufacturer: Matthew Porteus
  Backbone size w/o insert (bp): 7053
  Total vector size (bp): 8345
  Vector type: Mammalian Expression, TALEN
  Selectable markers: Neomycin (select with G418)
Growth in bacteria
  Bacterial resistance: Ampicillin, 100 μg/mL
  Growth temperature: 37°C
  Growth strain: DH5alpha
  Copy number: High Copy
Gene/Insert
  Gene/Insert name: TALEN
  Species: TALEN
  Insert size (bp): 1292
Terms and licenses: Academic/Nonprofit Terms; Industry Terms: Not Available to Industry
How to cite: MR015-RBM20 Left TALEN was a gift from Bruce Conklin & Yuichiro Miyaoka (Addgene plasmid # 108342 ; http://n2t.net/addgene:108342 ; RRID:Addgene_108342)
