[The description below was written by a language model from this plasmid's Addgene catalogue record and pLannotate feature annotations shown in this document.]
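Description:
MR015-RBM20 Left TALEN is a mammalian expression plasmid of about 8.3 kb encoding the left half of a TALE nuclease pair directed against RBM20. It is built on the MR015 TALEN backbone. According to the record, the repeat array uses NN repeat-variable diresidues, the variant generally used to recognise guanine. The plasmid is propagated in E. coli at high copy from a ColE1/pUC-type origin under ampicillin selection (AmpR with its own bla promoter). It also carries an f1 phage origin and remnants of a lac promoter/operator region typical of pcDNA-style backbones.

The nuclease open reading frame is driven by the CMV immediate-early enhancer and promoter, and a T7 promoter lies just upstream of the coding region. It begins with a 3xFLAG epitope tag, followed by an N-terminal segment derived from the Xanthomonas AvrBs3 TAL effector. The annotation leaves a gap of roughly 1.6 kb at this point, which presumably corresponds to the custom DNA-binding repeat array; the catalogue lists the insert as about 1.3 kb. A C-terminal AvrBs3 segment follows and is fused to the FokI cleavage domain, and the transcript ends at a bGH polyadenylation signal. The FokI domain must dimerise to cut, so this construct is meant to be co-delivered with the matching right TALEN to make a double-strand break at the target site. The exact target sequence is not stated in the record. A separate SV40 promoter–neo–SV40 poly(A) cassette allows G418 selection in mammalian cells. The associated publication concerns isolating single-base genome-edited human iPS cells without antibiotic selection, which indicates use for precise editing of the RBM20 locus.
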