Features (pLannotate 1.2.2; 23 found; start..end, strand, type, name):
      4..383     +  enhancer       CMV enhancer: human cytomegalovirus immediate early enhancer
    384..587     +  promoter       CMV promoter: human cytomegalovirus (CMV) immediate early promoter
    583..616     +  LTR            5' LTR (truncated) (fragment): truncated 5' long terminal repeat (LTR) from HIV-1
    632..650     +  promoter       T7 promoter: promoter for bacteriophage T7 RNA polymerase
    679..744     +  CDS            3xFLAG: three tandem FLAG® epitope tags, followed by an enterokinase cleavage site
    796..1305    +  CDS            avrBs3 (fragment): AVRB3_XANEU - Experimental evidence at protein level: Swiss-Prot protein existence level 1. Avirulence protein. Acts as a transcription factor in C.annuum plants. In susceptible plants lacking the Bs3 resistance gene induces expression of a number of genes, including genes homologous to a family of auxin-induced genes, alpha-expansin genes, pectate lyase, anthocyanidin glucoside rhamnosyl transferase and at least one transcription factor, UPA20. Their expression leads to plant hypertrophy in mesophyll cells, probably mainly mediated by UPA20 (PubMed:17962565). In resistant plants induces the h
   2896..3102    +  CDS            avrBs3 (fragment): AVRB3_XANEU - Experimental evidence at protein level: Swiss-Prot protein existence level 1. Avirulence protein. Acts as a transcription factor in C.annuum plants. In susceptible plants lacking the Bs3 resistance gene induces expression of a number of genes, including genes homologous to a family of auxin-induced genes, alpha-expansin genes, pectate lyase, anthocyanidin glucoside rhamnosyl transferase and at least one transcription factor, UPA20. Their expression leads to plant hypertrophy in mesophyll cells, probably mainly mediated by UPA20 (PubMed:17962565). In resistant plants induces the h
   3091..3678    +  CDS            fokIR (fragment): T2F1_PLAOK - Also known as rfoKI. Experimental evidence at protein level: Swiss-Prot protein existence level 1. Recognizes the double-stranded sequence 5'-GGATG-3'/3'-CATCC- 5' and cleaves respectively 14 bases after G-1 and 13 bases before C-1. From Planomicrobium okeanokoites (Planococcus okeanokoites) (Flavobacterium okeanokoites).
   3714..3938    +  polyA_signal   bGH poly(A) signal: bovine growth hormone polyadenylation signal
   3942..3963    +  promoter       SV40 promoter (fragment): SV40 enhancer and early promoter
   3984..4412    +  rep_origin     f1 ori (sequence partly withheld): f1 bacteriophage origin of replication; arrow indicates direction of (+) strand synthesis
   4426..4755    +  promoter       SV40 promoter: SV40 enhancer and early promoter
   4822..5613    +  CDS            neo: KKA2_KLEPN - Also known as kan, nptII. Experimental evidence at protein level: Swiss-Prot protein existence level 1. Resistance to kanamycin, neomycin, paromomycin, ribostamycin, butirosin and gentamicin B. From Klebsiella pneumoniae.
   5637..5795    +  CDS            ble (fragment): BLE_KLEPN - Experimental evidence at protein level: Swiss-Prot protein existence level 1. Binding protein with a strong affinity to the bleomycin family of antibiotics. Binds to CL990; an antimitotic-antibiotic compound. From Klebsiella pneumoniae.
   5790..5911    +  polyA_signal   SV40 poly(A) signal: SV40 polyadenylation signal
   5984..6000    -  protein_bind   lac operator: The lac repressor binds to the lac operator to inhibit transcription in E. coli. This inhibition can be relieved by adding lactose or isopropyl-β-D-thiogalactopyranoside (IPTG). lac repressor encoded by lacI
   6008..6038    -  promoter       lac promoter: promoter for the E. coli lac operon
   6053..6074    -  protein_bind   CAP binding site: CAP binding activates transcription in the presence of cAMP. E. coli catabolite activator protein
   6087..6179    -  CDS            lacI (fragment): lac repressor; lacI; The lac repressor binds to the lac operator to inhibit transcription in E. coli. This inhibition can be relieved by adding lactose or isopropyl-β-D-thiogalactopyranoside (IPTG).
   6362..6950    -  rep_origin     ori: high-copy-number ColE1/pMB1/pBR322/pUC origin of replication
   7121..7981    -  CDS            AmpR: β-lactamase; bla; confers resistance to ampicillin, carbenicillin, and related antibiotics
   7982..8086    -  promoter       AmpR promoter: bla
   8145..8197    -  misc_feature   bom (fragment): basis of mobility region from pBR322
>Addgene plasmid #108342 | MR015-RBM20 Left TALEN | addgene full sequence | sequence record 209371 | Addgene NGS Result
GTTGACATTGATTATTGACTAGTTATTAATAGTAATCAATTACGGGGTCATTAGTTCATAGCCCATATAT
GGAGTTCCGCGTTACATAACTTACGGTAAATGGCCCGCCTGGCTGACCGCCCAACGACCCCCGCCCATTG
ACGTCAATAATGACGTATGTTCCCATAGTAACGCCAATAGGGACTTTCCATTGACGTCAATGGGTGGAGT
ATTTACGGTAAACTGCCCACTTGGCAGTACATCAAGTGTATCATATGCCAAGTACGCCCCCTATTGACGT
CAATGACGGTAAATGGCCCGCCTGGCATTATGCCCAGTACATGACCTTATGGGACTTTCCTACTTGGCAG
TACATCTACGTATTAGTCATCGCTATTACCATGGTGATGCGGTTTTGGCAGTACATCAATGGGCGTGGAT
AGCGGTTTGACTCACGGGGATTTCCAAGTCTCCACCCCATTGACGTCAATGGGAGTTTGTTTTGGCACCA
AAATCAACGGGACTTTCCAAAATGTCGTAACAACTCCGCCCCATTGACGCAAATGGGCGGTAGGCGTGTA
CGGTGGGAGGTCTATATAAGCAGAGCTCTCTGGCTAACTAGAGAACCCACTGCTTACTGGCTTATCGAAA
TTAATACGACTCACTATAGGGAGACCCAAGCTGGCTAGCGCCACCATGGACTACAAAGACCATGACGGTG
ATTATAAAGATCATGACATCGATTACAAGGATGACGATGACAAGATGGCCCCCAAGAAGAAGAGGAAGGT
GGGCATTCACCGCGGGGTACCTATGGTGGACTTGAGGACACTCGGTTATTCGCAACAGCAACAGGAGAAA
ATCAAGCCTAAGGTCAGGAGCACCGTCGCGCAACACCACGAGGCGCTTGTGGGGCATGGCTTCACTCATG
CGCATATTGTCGCGCTTTCACAGCACCCTGCGGCGCTTGGGACGGTGGCTGTCAAATACCAAGATATGAT
TGCGGCCCTGCCCGAAGCCACGCACGAGGCAATTGTAGGGGTCGGTAAACAGTGGTCGGGAGCGCGAGCA
CTTGAGGCGCTGCTGACTGTGGCGGGTGAGCTTAGGGGGCCTCCGCTCCAGCTCGACACCGGGCAGCTGC
TGAAGATCGCGAAGAGAGGGGGAGTAACAGCGGTAGAGGCAGTGCACGCCTGGCGCAATGCGCTCACCGG
TGCCCCCCTGAACCTGACCCCGGACCAAGTGGTGGCTATCGCCAGCCACGATGGCGGCAAGCAAGCGCTC
GAAACGGTGCAGCGGCTGTTGCCGGTGCTGTGCCAGGACCATGGCCTGACCCCGGACCAAGTGGTGGCTA
TCGCCAGCAACATTGGCGGCAAGCAAGCGCTCGAAACGGTGCAGCGGCTGTTGCCGGTGCTGTGCCAGGA
CCATGGCCTGACTCCGGACCAAGTGGTGGCTATCGCCAGCCACGATGGCGGCAAGCAAGCGCTCGAAACG
GTGCAGCGGCTGTTGCCGGTGCTGTGCCAGGACCATGGCCTGACCCCGGACCAAGTGGTGGCTATCGCCA
GCAACATTGGCGGCAAGCAAGCGCTCGAAACGGTGCAGCGGCTGTTGCCGGTGCTGTGCCAGGACCATGG
CCTGACCCCGGACCAAGTGGTGGCTATCGCCAGCAACAATGGCGGCAAGCAAGCGCTCGAAACGGTGCAG
CGGCTGTTGCCGGTGCTGTGCCAGGACCATGGCCTGACCCCGGACCAAGTGGTGGCTATCGCCAGCAACA
TTGGCGGCAAGCAAGCGCTCGAAACGGTGCAGCGGCTGTTGCCGGTGCTGTGCCAGGACCATGGCCTGAC
CCCGGACCAAGTGGTGGCTATCGCCAGCAACGGTGGCGGCAAGCAAGCGCTCGAAACGGTGCAGCGGCTG
TTGCCGGTGCTGTGCCAGGACCATGGCCTGACCCCGGACCAAGTGGTGGCTATCGCCAGCAACATTGGCG
GCAAGCAAGCGCTCGAAACGGTGCAGCGGCTGTTGCCGGTGCTGTGCCAGGACCATGGCCTGACCCCGGA
CCAAGTGGTGGCTATCGCCAGCAACGGTGGCGGCAAGCAAGCGCTCGAAACGGTGCAGCGGCTGTTGCCG
GTGCTGTGCCAGGACCATGGCCTGACCCCGGACCAAGTGGTGGCTATCGCCAGCAACAATGGCGGCAAGC
AAGCGCTCGAAACGGTGCAGCGGCTGTTGCCGGTGCTGTGCCAGGACCATGGCCTGACCCCGGACCAAGT
GGTGGCTATCGCCAGCAACAATGGCGGCAAGCAAGCGCTCGAAACGGTGCAGCGGCTGTTGCCGGTGCTG
TGCCAGGACCATGGCCTGACTCCGGACCAAGTGGTGGCTATCGCCAGCCACGATGGCGGCAAGCAAGCGC
TCGAAACGGTGCAGCGGCTGTTGCCGGTGCTGTGCCAGGACCATGGCCTGACTCCGGACCAAGTGGTGGC
TATCGCCAGCCACGATGGCGGCAAGCAAGCGCTCGAAACGGTGCAGCGGCTGTTGCCGGTGCTGTGCCAG
GACCATGGCCTGACTCCGGACCAAGTGGTGGCTATCGCCAGCCACGATGGCGGCAAGCAAGCGCTCGAAA
CGGTGCAGCGGCTGTTGCCGGTGCTGTGCCAGGACCATGGCCTGACCCCGGACCAAGTGGTGGCTATCGC
CAGCAACATTGGCGGCAAGCAAGCGCTCGAAACGGTGCAGCGGCTGTTGCCGGTGCTGTGCCAGGACCAT
GGCCTGACCCCGGACCAAGTGGTGGCTATCGCCAGCAACAATGGCGGCAAGCAAGCGCTCGAAACGGTGC
AGCGGCTGTTGCCGGTGCTGTGCCAGGACCATGGCCTGACCCCGGACCAAGTGGTGGCTATCGCCAGCAA
CATTGGCGGCAAGCAAGCGCTCGAAAGCATTGTGGCCCAGCTGAGCCGGCCTGATCCGGCGTTGGCCGCG
TTGACCAACGACCATCTGGTGGCGTTGGCATGTCTTGGTGGACGACCCGCGCTCGATGCAGTCAAAAAGG
GTCTGCCTCATGCTCCCGCATTGATCAAAAGAACCAACCGGCGGATTCCCGAGAGAACTTCCCATCGAGT
CGCGGGATCCCAGCTGGTGAAGAGCGAGCTGGAGGAGAAGAAGTCCGAGCTGCGGCACAAGCTGAAGTAC
GTGCCCCACGAGTACATCGAGCTGATCGAGATCGCCAGGAACAGCACCCAGGACCGCATCCTGGAGATGA
AGGTGATGGAGTTCTTCATGAAGGTGTACGGCTACAGGGGAAAGCACCTGGGCGGAAGCAGAAAGCCTGA
CGGCGCCATCTATACAGTGGGCAGCCCCATCGATTACGGCGTGATCGTGGACACAAAGGCCTACAGCGGC
GGCTACAATCTGCCTATCGGCCAGGCCGACGAGATGCAGAGATACGTGGAGGAGAACCAGACCCGGAATA
AGCACATCAACCCCAACGAGTGGTGGAAGGTGTACCCTAGCAGCGTGACCGAGTTCAAGTTCCTGTTCGT
GAGCGGCCACTTCAAGGGCAACTACAAGGCCCAGCTGACCAGGCTGAACCACATCACCAACTGCAATGGC
GCCGTGCTGAGCGTGGAGGAGCTGCTGATCGGCGGCGAGATGATCAAAGCCGGCACCCTGACACTGGAGG
AGGTGCGGCGCAAGTTCAACAACGGCGAGATCAACTTCTGATAACTTAAGTTTAAACCGCTGATCAGCCT
CGACTGTGCCTTCTAGTTGCCAGCCATCTGTTGTTTGCCCCTCCCCCGTGCCTTCCTTGACCCTGGAAGG
TGCCACTCCCACTGTCCTTTCCTAATAAAATGAGGAAATTGCATCGCATTGTCTGAGTAGGTGTCATTCT
ATTCTGGGGGGTGGGGTGGGGCAGGACAGCAAGGGGGAGGATTGGGAAGACAATAGCAGGCATGCTGGGG
ATGCGGTGGGCTCTATGGCTTCTGAGGCGGAAAGAACCAGCTGGGGCTCTAGGGGGTATCCCC
[124 nt withheld, positions 3984-4107]
C
[91 nt withheld, positions 4109-4199]
A
[49 nt withheld, positions 4201-4249]
CCTTTGACGTTGGAGTCCACGTTCTTT
[37 nt withheld, positions 4277-4313]
ACCCTATCTCGGTCTATTCTTTTGATTTATAAGGGATTTTGCCGATTTCGGCCTATTGGTTAAAAAATGA
GCTGATTTAACAAAAATTTAACGCGAATTAATTCTGTGGAATGTGTGTCAGTTAGGGTGTGGAAAGTCCC
CAGGCTCCCCAGCAGGCAGAAGTATGCAAAGCATGCATCTCAATTAGTCAGCAACCAGGTGTGGAAAGTC
CCCAGGCTCCCCAGCAGGCAGAAGTATGCAAAGCATGCATCTCAATTAGTCAGCAACCATAGTCCCGCCC
CTAACTCCGCCCATCCCGCCCCTAACTCCGCCCAGTTCCGCCCATTCTCCGCCCCATGGCTGACTAATTT
TTTTTATTTATGCAGAGGCCGAGGCCGCCTCTGCCTCTGAGCTATTCCAGAAGTAGTGAGGAGGCTTTTT
TGGAGGCCTAGGCTTTTGCAAAAAGCTCCCGGGAGCTTGTATATCCATTTTCGGATCTGATCAAGAGACA
GGATGAGGATCGTTTCGCATGATTGAACAAGATGGATTGCACGCAGGTTCTCCGGCCGCTTGGGTGGAGA
GGCTATTCGGCTATGACTGGGCACAACAGACAATCGGCTGCTCTGATGCCGCCGTGTTCCGGCTGTCAGC
GCAGGGGCGCCCGGTTCTTTTTGTCAAGACCGACCTGTCCGGTGCCCTGAATGAACTGCAGGACGAGGCA
GCGCGGCTATCGTGGCTGGCCACGACGGGCGTTCCTTGCGCAGCTGTGCTCGACGTTGTCACTGAAGCGG
GAAGGGACTGGCTGCTATTGGGCGAAGTGCCGGGGCAGGATCTCCTGTCATCTCACCTTGCTCCTGCCGA
GAAAGTATCCATCATGGCTGATGCAATGCGGCGGCTGCATACGCTTGATCCGGCTACCTGCCCATTCGAC
CACCAAGCGAAACATCGCATCGAGCGAGCACGTACTCGGATGGAAGCCGGTCTTGTCGATCAGGATGATC
TGGACGAAGAGCATCAGGGGCTCGCGCCAGCCGAACTGTTCGCCAGGCTCAAGGCGCGCATGCCCGACGG
CGAGGATCTCGTCGTGACCCATGGCGATGCCTGCTTGCCGAATATCATGGTGGAAAATGGCCGCTTTTCT
GGATTCATCGACTGTGGCCGGCTGGGTGTGGCGGACCGCTATCAGGACATAGCGTTGGCTACCCGTGATA
TTGCTGAAGAGCTTGGCGGCGAATGGGCTGACCGCTTCCTCGTGCTTTACGGTATCGCCGCTCCCGATTC
GCAGCGCATCGCCTTCTATCGCCTTCTTGACGAGTTCTTCTGAGCGGGACTCTGGGGTTCGAAATGACCG
ACCAAGCGACGCCCAACCTGCCATCACGAGATTTCGATTCCACCGCCGCCTTCTATGAAAGGTTGGGCTT
CGGAATCGTTTTCCGGGACGCCGGCTGGATGATCCTCCAGCGCGGGGATCTCATGCTGGAGTTCTTCGCC
CACCCCAACTTGTTTATTGCAGCTTATAATGGTTACAAATAAAGCAATAGCATCACAAATTTCACAAATA
AAGCATTTTTTTCACTGCATTCTAGTTGTGGTTTGTCCAAACTCATCAATGTATCTTATCATGTCTGTAT
ACCGTCGACCTCTAGCTAGAGCTTGGCGTAATCATGGTCATAGCTGTTTCCTGTGTGAAATTGTTATCCG
CTCACAATTCCACACAACATACGAGCCGGAAGCATAAAGTGTAAAGCCTGGGGTGCCTAATGAGTGAGCT
AACTCACATTAATTGCGTTGCGCTCACTGCCCGCTTTCCAGTCGGGAAACCTGTCGTGCCAGCTGCATTA
ATGAATCGGCCAACGCGCGGGGAGAGGCGGTTTGCGTATTGGGCGCTCTTCCGCTTCCTCGCTCACTGAC
TCGCTGCGCTCGGTCGTTCGGCTGCGGCGAGCGGTATCAGCTCACTCAAAGGCGGTAATACGGTTATCCA
CAGAATCAGGGGATAACGCAGGAAAGAACATGTGAGCAAAAGGCCAGCAAAAGGCCAGGAACCGTAAAAA
GGCCGCGTTGCTGGCGTTTTTCCATAGGCTCCGCCCCCCTGACGAGCATCACAAAAATCGACGCTCAAGT
CAGAGGTGGCGAAACCCGACAGGACTATAAAGATACCAGGCGTTTCCCCCTGGAAGCTCCCTCGTGCGCT
CTCCTGTTCCGACCCTGCCGCTTACCGGATACCTGTCCGCCTTTCTCCCTTCGGGAAGCGTGGCGCTTTC
TCATAGCTCACGCTGTAGGTATCTCAGTTCGGTGTAGGTCGTTCGCTCCAAGCTGGGCTGTGTGCACGAA
CCCCCCGTTCAGCCCGACCGCTGCGCCTTATCCGGTAACTATCGTCTTGAGTCCAACCCGGTAAGACACG
ACTTATCGCCACTGGCAGCAGCCACTGGTAACAGGATTAGCAGAGCGAGGTATGTAGGCGGTGCTACAGA
GTTCTTGAAGTGGTGGCCTAACTACGGCTACACTAGAAGAACAGTATTTGGTATCTGCGCTCTGCTGAAG
CCAGTTACCTTCGGAAAAAGAGTTGGTAGCTCTTGATCCGGCAAACAAACCACCGCTGGTAGCGGTGGTT
TTTTTGTTTGCAAGCAGCAGATTACGCGCAGAAAAAAAGGATCTCAAGAAGATCCTTTGATCTTTTCTAC
GGGGTCTGACGCTCAGTGGAACGAAAACTCACGTTAAGGGATTTTGGTCATGAGATTATCAAAAAGGATC
TTCACCTAGATCCTTTTAAATTAAAAATGAAGTTTTAAATCAATCTAAAGTATATATGAGTAAACTTGGT
CTGACAGTTACCAATGCTTAATCAGTGAGGCACCTATCTCAGCGATCTGTCTATTTCGTTCATCCATAGT
TGCCTGACTCCCCGTCGTGTAGATAACTACGATACGGGAGGGCTTACCATCTGGCCCCAGTGCTGCAATG
ATACCGCGAGACCCACGCTCACCGGCTCCAGATTTATCAGCAATAAACCAGCCAGCCGGAAGGGCCGAGC
GCAGAAGTGGTCCTGCAACTTTATCCGCCTCCATCCAGTCTATTAATTGTTGCCGGGAAGCTAGAGTAAG
TAGTTCGCCAGTTAATAGTTTGCGCAACGTTGTTGCCATTGCTACAGGCATCGTGGTGTCACGCTCGTCG
TTTGGTATGGCTTCATTCAGCTCCGGTTCCCAACGATCAAGGCGAGTTACATGATCCCCCATGTTGTGCA
AAAAAGCGGTTAGCTCCTTCGGTCCTCCGATCGTTGTCAGAAGTAAGTTGGCCGCAGTGTTATCACTCAT
GGTTATGGCAGCACTGCATAATTCTCTTACTGTCATGCCATCCGTAAGATGCTTTTCTGTGACTGGTGAG
TACTCAACCAAGTCATTCTGAGAATAGTGTATGCGGCGACCGAGTTGCTCTTGCCCGGCGTCAATACGGG
ATAATACCGCGCCACATAGCAGAACTTTAAAAGTGCTCATCATTGGAAAACGTTCTTCGGGGCGAAAACT
CTCAAGGATCTTACCGCTGTTGAGATCCAGTTCGATGTAACCCACTCGTGCACCCAACTGATCTTCAGCA
TCTTTTACTTTCACCAGCGTTTCTGGGTGAGCAAAAACAGGAAGGCAAAATGCCGCAAAAAAGGGAATAA
GGGCGACACGGAAATGTTGAATACTCATACTCTTCCTTTTTCAATATTATTGAAGCATTTATCAGGGTTA
TTGTCTCATGAGCGGATACATATTTGAATGTATTTAGAAAAATAAACAAATAGGGGTTCCGCGCACATTT
CCCCGAAAAGTGCCACCTGACGTCGACGGATCGGGAGATCTCCCGATCCCCTATGGTGCACTCTCAGTAC
AATCTGCTCTGATGCCGCATAGTTAAGCCAGTATCTGCTCCCTGCTTGTGTGTTGGAGGTCGCTGAGTAG
TGCGCGAGCAAAATTTAAGCTACAACAAGGCAAGGCTTGACCGACAATTGCATGAAGAATCTGCTTAGGG
TTAGGCGTTTTGCGCTGCTTCGCGATGTACGGGCCAGATATACGC
